>Addgene plasmid #26062 | pVenus-N1 Cyclin B1 (1148) | addgene partial sequence | sequence record 31684 | 26062 with EGFP-N
AACGCTCTCGCCCTTGCTCCCATGGTGGCGACCGGTGGATCCTCTAGAACCTTTGCCACAGCCTTGGCTA
AATCTTGAACTAGTGCAGAATTCAGCTGTGGTAGAGTGCTGATCTTAGCATGCTTCGATGTGGCATACTT
GTTCTTGACAGTCATGTGCTTTGTAAGTCCTTGATTTACCATGACTACATTCTTAGCCAGGTGCTGCATA
ACTGGAAGAAGAGATTCTTCAGTATATGACAGGTAATGTTGTAGAGTTGGTGTCCATTCACCATTATCCA
GAATTTTCAGTGCTAAGCAAAAAGCTCCTGCTGCAATTTGAGAAGGAGGAAAGTGCACCATGTCATAGTC
CAACATAGTTAGTTCCATCAGGTATTTGGCCAAAGTATGTTGCTCGACATCAACCTCTCCAATCTTAGAT
GCTCTCCGAAGGAAGTGCAAAGGTAGAGGCCGACCCAGACCAAAGTTTAAAGCTCTTAGAATCTTCATTT
CCATCTGTCTGATTTGGTGCTTAGTATAAGTGTTGTCAGTCACAAAAGCAAAGTCACCAATTTCTGGAGG
GTACATTTCTTCATATTTGCTTGCAATAAACATGGCAGTGACACCAACCAGCTGCAGCATCTTCTTGGGC
ACACAATTATTCTGCATGAACCGATCAATAATGGAGACAGTCATGTACATGGTCTCCTGCAACAACCTGA
ATTTCATTTGAACCTGTACTAGCCAGTCAATTAGGATGGCTCTCATGTTTCCAGTGACTTCCCGACCCAG
TAGGTATTTTGGTCTGACTGCTTGCTCTTCCTCAAGTTGTCTCAGATAAGCATAAATATCTTTCACATAT
TCACTACAAAGGTTTGGATCAGCTCCATCTTCTGCATCCACATCATTTACTGCAAGAATTACATCA
