[The description below was written by a language model from this plasmid's Addgene catalogue record.]
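Description:
pVenus-N1 Cyclin B1 (1148) is a mammalian expression plasmid that produces human cyclin B1 (CCNB1) fused at its C terminus to the yellow fluorescent protein Venus. The backbone, pVenus-N1, is about 4.5 kb without the insert. According to the depositor's notes it was derived from a Clontech pEYFP vector, with the fluorescent protein changed to Venus, and it lacks a PstI site. In "N1"-style vectors the multiple cloning site lies upstream of the fluorescent protein, so the inserted gene is read through in frame into the tag. Here the cyclin B1 coding sequence was placed between HindIII and BamHI, although the record does not say whether those sites survived cloning. The plasmid is maintained at high copy number in E. coli under kanamycin selection.

No feature table is provided and the promoter is not stated explicitly. A CMV forward primer is listed for sequencing from the 5′ side of the insert, which suggests that expression is driven by the CMV immediate-early promoter, as is usual for this vector family. Other elements typical of such backbones, such as polyadenylation signals, the origin of replication or any mammalian selection marker, are not documented in the record and should not be assumed.

Cyclin B1 is the regulatory partner of CDK1, and its abundance and subcellular localisation change sharply around entry into and exit from mitosis. The record does not state an intended use, but a Venus-tagged version would suit expression in transfected mammalian cells for fluorescence imaging of cyclin B1 levels, localisation and degradation through the cell cycle.
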