Addgene plasmid #26062: pVenus-N1 Cyclin B1 (1148)
Depositing lab: Jonathon Pines.
Backbone
  Vector backbone: pVenus-N1
  Backbone manufacturer: See note below
  Backbone size w/o insert (bp): 4500
  Vector type: Mammalian Expression
Growth in bacteria
  Bacterial resistance: Kanamycin, 50 μg/mL
  Growth temperature: 37°C
  Growth strain: DH5alpha
  Copy number: High Copy
Gene/Insert
  Gene/Insert name: Cyclin B1
  Species: H. sapiens (human)
  Entrez Gene: CCNB1 (a.k.a. CCNB)
  Tag / fusion protein: Venus (C terminal on insert)
  Cloning method: Restriction Enzyme; 5′ cloning site HindIII (unknown if destroyed); 3′ cloning site BamHI (unknown if destroyed)
  Sequencing primers: 5′ CMV-F
Terms and licenses: Academic/Nonprofit Terms; Industry Terms: Not Available to Industry
Depositor comments: pVenus-N1 was derived from pEYFP vector from Clontech. pVenus-N1 contains no Pst site
How to cite: pVenus-N1 Cyclin B1 (1148) was a gift from Jonathon Pines (Addgene plasmid # 26062 ; http://n2t.net/addgene:26062 ; RRID:Addgene_26062)
